Addgene plasmid #209690: MAC_C_VPS26C
Purpose: Expresses MAC-tagged VPS26C in mammalian cells
Depositing lab: Markku Varjosalo. Depositing organization: University of Helsinki, Institute of Biotechnology. Publication: Structure and interactions of the endogenous human Commander complex. Laulumaa S, Kumpula EP, Huiskonen JT, Varjosalo M. Nat Struct Mol Biol. 2024 Jun;31(6):925-938. doi: 10.1038/s41594-024-01246-1. Epub 2024 Mar 8. PubMed 38459129.
Backbone
  Vector backbone: MAC-tag-C (Plasmid #108077)
  Backbone manufacturer: Markku Varjosalo lab
  Backbone size w/o insert (bp): 6324
  Total vector size (bp): 7218
  Vector type: Mammalian Expression
Growth in bacteria
  Bacterial resistance: Ampicillin, 100 μg/mL
  Growth temperature: 37°C
  Growth strain: DH5alpha
  Copy number: High Copy
Gene/Insert
  Gene/Insert name: VPS26C
  Species: H. sapiens (human)
  Insert size (bp): 894
  GenBank ID: NM_001331018
  Entrez Gene: VPS26C (a.k.a. DCRA, DSCR3, DSCRA)
  Tag / fusion protein: MAC-tag (C terminal on backbone)
  Cloning method: Gateway Cloning
  Sequencing primers: 5′ TGT AAA ACG ACG GCC AGT; 3′ CAG GAA ACA GCT ATG ACC
Resource information
  A portion of this plasmid was derived from a plasmid made by: Human ORFeome collection
Terms and licenses: Academic/Nonprofit Terms; Industry Terms: Not Available to Industry
Depositor comments: Please visit https://doi.org/10.1101/2023.04.03.535349 for bioRxiv preprint.
How to cite: MAC_C_VPS26C was a gift from Markku Varjosalo (Addgene plasmid # 209690 ; http://n2t.net/addgene:209690 ; RRID:Addgene_209690)
