[The description below was written by a language model from this plasmid's Addgene catalogue record and pLannotate feature annotations shown in this document.]
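Description:
MAC_C_VPS26C is a 7,218 bp mammalian expression plasmid built on the MAC-tag-C Gateway destination backbone. It carries the human VPS26C open reading frame (also known as DSCR3/DCRA, about 0.9 kb), which came from a human ORFeome collection clone. It is propagated in E. coli through a high-copy ColE1/pUC-type origin and selected with ampicillin via the AmpR β-lactamase cassette. Short remnants of lac regulatory sequences, an f1 origin fragment and a bom fragment are backbone leftovers with no evident role in the design.

Expression is driven by the CMV immediate-early enhancer and promoter. Two short tet-operator-like fragments follow the promoter, an arrangement consistent with tetracycline-regulated CMV expression in host cells that supply the Tet repressor, although the record does not describe this explicitly. The VPS26C coding sequence sits between attB1 and attB2 scars left by Gateway recombination. Downstream is the C-terminal MAC-tag, whose annotated component is an E. coli BirA-derived biotin ligase coding region, and the unit ends in a bGH polyadenylation signal. The feature table does not annotate any other tag modules. A biotin ligase fused to the bait allows proximity-dependent biotinylation of neighbouring proteins.

Downstream, an FRT site directly precedes a hygromycin resistance gene that has no evident promoter of its own and is followed by an SV40 poly(A) signal. This layout is typical of vectors designed for FLP-mediated integration at a genomic FRT site, where correct insertion activates hygromycin resistance and yields isogenic stable lines. The stated purpose is to express MAC-tagged VPS26C in mammalian cells, and the associated work examined the structure and interactions of the human Commander complex.
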