Features (pLannotate 1.2.2; 24 found; start..end, strand, type, name):
      1..380     +  enhancer       CMV enhancer: human cytomegalovirus immediate early enhancer
    381..584     +  promoter       CMV promoter: human cytomegalovirus (CMV) immediate early promoter
    586..605     +  promoter       PLtetO-1 promoter (fragment): modified phage lambda PL promoter with tet operator sites (Lutz and Bujard, 1997)
    607..626     +  promoter       PLtetO-1 promoter (fragment): modified phage lambda PL promoter with tet operator sites (Lutz and Bujard, 1997)
    634..667     +  promoter       TRE3GV promoter (fragment): 3rd-generation Tet-responsive promoter that can be activated by binding of Tet-On® 3G, optimized for retroviral and lentiviral vectors
    803..820     +  protein_bind   attB1 (fragment): mutant version of attB; core recombination site for the Gateway® BP reaction BP Clonase™
    829..1719    +  CDS            VPS26C: VP26C_HUMAN - Also known as DCRA, DSCR3 From Homo sapiens (Human).
   1727..1744    -  protein_bind   attB2 (fragment): mutant version of attB; core recombination site for the Gateway® BP reaction BP Clonase™
   1933..2892    +  CDS            birA: BIRA_ECOLI - Also known as bioR, dhbB. Experimental evidence at protein level: Swiss-Prot protein existence level 1. Acts both as a biotin--[acetyl-CoA-carboxylase] ligase and a biotin-operon repressor. In the presence of ATP, BirA activates biotin to form the BirA-biotinyl-5'-adenylate (BirA-bio-5'-AMP or holoBirA) complex. HoloBirA can either transfer the biotinyl moiety to the biotin carboxyl carrier protein (BCCP) subunit of acetyl-CoA carboxylase, or bind to the biotin operator site and inhibit transcription of the operon. From Escherichia coli (strain K12).
   2942..3166    +  polyA_signal   bGH poly(A) signal: bovine growth hormone polyadenylation signal
   3170..3191    +  promoter       SV40 promoter (fragment): SV40 enhancer and early promoter
   3212..3445    +  rep_origin     f1 ori (fragment) (sequence partly withheld): f1 bacteriophage origin of replication; arrow indicates direction of (+) strand synthesis
   3450..3497    +  protein_bind   FRT: FLP-mediated recombination occurs in the 8-bp core sequence TCTAGAAA (Turan and Bode, 2011). FLP recombinase from the Saccharomyces cerevisiae 2μ plasmid
   3505..4527    +  CDS            HygR: aminoglycoside phosphotransferase from E. coli; aph(4)-Ia; confers resistance to hygromycin
   4537..4662    +  CDS            ble (fragment): BLE_KLEPN - Experimental evidence at protein level: Swiss-Prot protein existence level 1. Binding protein with a strong affinity to the bleomycin family of antibiotics. Binds to CL990; an antimitotic-antibiotic compound. From Klebsiella pneumoniae.
   4657..4778    +  polyA_signal   SV40 poly(A) signal: SV40 polyadenylation signal
   4851..4867    -  protein_bind   lac operator: The lac repressor binds to the lac operator to inhibit transcription in E. coli. This inhibition can be relieved by adding lactose or isopropyl-β-D-thiogalactopyranoside (IPTG). lac repressor encoded by lacI
   4875..4905    -  promoter       lac promoter: promoter for the E. coli lac operon
   4920..4941    -  protein_bind   CAP binding site: CAP binding activates transcription in the presence of cAMP. E. coli catabolite activator protein
   4954..5046    -  CDS            lacI (fragment): lac repressor; lacI; The lac repressor binds to the lac operator to inhibit transcription in E. coli. This inhibition can be relieved by adding lactose or isopropyl-β-D-thiogalactopyranoside (IPTG).
   5229..5817    -  rep_origin     ori: high-copy-number ColE1/pMB1/pBR322/pUC origin of replication
   5988..6848    -  CDS            AmpR: β-lactamase; bla; confers resistance to ampicillin, carbenicillin, and related antibiotics
   6849..6953    -  promoter       AmpR promoter: bla
   7012..7064    -  misc_feature   bom (fragment): basis of mobility region from pBR322
>Addgene plasmid #209690 | MAC_C_VPS26C | addgene full sequence | sequence record 441674 | Addgene NGS Result
GACATTGATTATTGACTAGTTATTAATAGTAATCAATTACGGGGTCATTAGTTCATAGCCCATATATGGA
GTTCCGCGTTACATAACTTACGGTAAATGGCCCGCCTGGCTGACCGCCCAACGACCCCCGCCCATTGACG
TCAATAATGACGTATGTTCCCATAGTAACGCCAATAGGGACTTTCCATTGACGTCAATGGGTGGAGTATT
TACGGTAAACTGCCCACTTGGCAGTACATCAAGTGTATCATATGCCAAGTACGCCCCCTATTGACGTCAA
TGACGGTAAATGGCCCGCCTGGCATTATGCCCAGTACATGACCTTATGGGACTTTCCTACTTGGCAGTAC
ATCTACGTATTAGTCATCGCTATTACCATGGTGATGCGGTTTTGGCAGTACATCAATGGGCGTGGATAGC
GGTTTGACTCACGGGGATTTCCAAGTCTCCACCCCATTGACGTCAATGGGAGTTTGTTTTGGCACCAAAA
TCAACGGGACTTTCCAAAATGTCGTAACAACTCCGCCCCATTGACGCAAATGGGCGGTAGGCGTGTACGG
TGGGAGGTCTATATAAGCAGAGCTCTCCCTATCAGTGATAGAGATCTCCCTATCAGTGATAGAGATCGTC
GACGAGCTCGTTTAGTGAACCGTCAGATCGCCTGGAGACGCCATCCACGCTGTTTTGACCTCCATAGAAG
ACACCGGGACCGATCCAGCCTCCGGACTCTAGCGTTTAAACTTAAGCTTGGTACCGAGCTCGGATCCACT
AGTCCAGTGTGGTGGAATTCTGCAGATATCAACAAGTTTGTACAAAAAAGTTGGCACCATGGGGACCGCC
CTGGACATCAAGATTAAAAGAGCGAATAAAGTTTATCACGCCGGGGAAGTGCTCTCTGGCGTGGTGGTCA
TATCGAGTAAGGATTCAGTCCAACACCAGGGAGTGTCTTTGACCATGGAAGGAACTGTAAACCTCCAGCT
CAGTGCCAAAAGTGTGGGTGTGTTTGAAGCTTTTTATAATTCTGTTAAGCCTATCCAGATTATCAACAGC
ACCATAGAAATGGTGAAGCCGGGGAAATTTCCCAGCGGCAAAACAGAAATCCCTTTTGAATTTCCTCTGC
ACTTGAAGGGTAACAAAGTTCTGTATGAGACGTATCATGGCGTGTTTGTCAACATTCAGTATACACTGCG
CTGTGACATGAAGCGGTCTCTGTTGGCCAAGGACTTGACAAAGACCTGTGAATTTATCGTTCACTCCGCT
CCTCAGAAGGGGAAGTTTACTCCCAGTCCCGTGGACTTCACGATTACACCTGAAACCTTACAGAACGTCA
AAGAGAGAGCTTTGCTTCCCAAATTTCTCCTTCGAGGACATCTCAACTCAACAAACTGTGTCATCACGCA
GCCACTAACGGGAGAGCTGGTGGTGGAGAGCTCGGAAGCCGCCATCAGAAGCGTGGAGCTGCAGCTGGTG
CGCGTGGAGACGTGCGGGTGTGCAGAAGGCTATGCCCGCGACGCCACGGAGATTCAGAACATTCAGATCG
CCGACGGGGATGTGTGCAGGGGCCTCTCTGTCCCCATCTACATGGTCTTCCCTAGGCTGTTCACCTGCCC
TACACTGGAGACCACCAACTTCAAAGTGGAATTTGAGGTTAACATCGTGGTGCTGCTTCACCCTGACCAC
CTCATCACGGAGAACTTCCCGCTGAAGCTCTGCAGGATATTGCCAACTTTCTTGTACAAAGTGGTTGATA
TCAAGGCCGCCGACATCACCAGCCTGTACAAGAAAGTGGGGTGGAGCCATCCCCAGTTCGAGAAGGGCGG
AGGATCTGGCGGCGGAAGCGGCGGAGGAAGCTGGTCCCACCCTCAGTTTGAGAAAGGCACCGAGCTGGGC
AGCACCATGGCCAGCTACCCCTACGACGTGCCCGACTACGCCAAGGACAACACCGTGCCCCTGAAGCTGA
TCGCCCTGCTGGCCAACGGCGAGTTCCACTCTGGCGAGCAGCTGGGCGAGACACTGGGCATGAGCAGAGC
CGCCATCAACAAGCACATCCAGACCCTGCGGGACTGGGGCGTGGACGTGTTCACAGTGCCCGGCAAGGGC
TACAGCCTGCCCGAGCCCATCCAGCTGCTGAACGCCAAGCAGATCCTGGGCCAGCTGGATGGCGGATCTG
TGGCCGTGCTGCCCGTGATCGACAGCACCAACCAGTATCTGCTCGACCGGATCGGCGAGCTGAAGTCCGG
CGACGCCTGTATCGCCGAGTACCAGCAGGCCGGCAGAGGCGGCAGGGGCAGAAAGTGGTTCAGCCCCTTC
GGCGCCAACCTGTACCTGAGCATGTTCTGGAGACTGGAACAGGGCCCAGCCGCCGCTATTGGCCTGAGCC
TGGTCATCGGCATCGTGATGGCCGAGGTGCTGCGGAAGCTGGGCGCCGACAAAGTGCGCGTGAAGTGGCC
CAACGACCTGTATCTGCAGGACCGGAAGCTGGCCGGCATCCTGGTGGAACTGACCGGCAAAACAGGCGAC
GCCGCCCAGATCGTGATCGGCGCTGGCATCAACATGGCCATGCGGCGGGTGGAAGAGAGCGTGGTCAACC
AGGGCTGGATCACCCTGCAGGAAGCCGGCATCAACCTGGACCGGAACACCCTGGCCGCCATGCTGATCAG
AGAGCTGAGAGCCGCCCTGGAACTGTTCGAGCAGGAAGGCCTGGCCCCCTACCTGAGCAGATGGGAGAAG
CTGGACAACTTCATCAACCGGCCCGTGAAACTGATCATCGGCGACAAAGAGATCTTCGGCATCAGCCGGG
GCATCGACAAGCAGGGGGCCCTGCTCCTGGAACAGGACGGCATCATCAAGCCCTGGATGGGCGGCGAGAT
CAGCCTGCGGAGCGCCGAGAAGTGATGACTCGAGTCTAGAGGGCCCGTTTAAACCCGCTGATCAGCCTCG
ACTGTGCCTTCTAGTTGCCAGCCATCTGTTGTTTGCCCCTCCCCCGTGCCTTCCTTGACCCTGGAAGGTG
CCACTCCCACTGTCCTTTCCTAATAAAATGAGGAAATTGCATCGCATTGTCTGAGTAGGTGTCATTCTAT
TCTGGGGGGTGGGGTGGGGCAGGACAGCAAGGGGGAGGATTGGGAAGACAATAGCAGGCATGCTGGGGAT
GCGGTGGGCTCTATGGCTTCTGAGGCGGAAAGAACCAGCTGGGGCTCTAGGGGGTATCCCC
[124 nt withheld, positions 3212-3335]
C
[91 nt withheld, positions 3337-3427]
AGGGTGATGGTTCACGTACCTAGAAGTTCCTATTCCGAAGTTCCTATTCTCTAGAAAGTATAGGAACTTC
CTTGGCCAAAAAGCCTGAACTCACCGCGACGTCTGTCGAGAAGTTTCTGATCGAAAAGTTCGACAGCGTC
TCCGACCTGATGCAGCTCTCGGAGGGCGAAGAATCTCGTGCTTTCAGCTTCGATGTAGGAGGGCGTGGAT
ATGTCCTGCGGGTAAATAGCTGCGCCGATGGTTTCTACAAAGATCGTTATGTTTATCGGCACTTTGCATC
GGCCGCGCTCCCGATTCCGGAAGTGCTTGACATTGGGGAATTCAGCGAGAGCCTGACCTATTGCATCTCC
CGCCGTGCACAGGGTGTCACGTTGCAAGACCTGCCTGAAACCGAACTGCCCGCTGTTCTGCAGCCGGTCG
CGGAGGCCATGGATGCGATCGCTGCGGCCGATCTTAGCCAGACGAGCGGGTTCGGCCCATTCGGACCGCA
AGGAATCGGTCAATACACTACATGGCGTGATTTCATATGCGCGATTGCTGATCCCCATGTGTATCACTGG
CAAACTGTGATGGACGACACCGTCAGTGCGTCCGTCGCGCAGGCTCTCGATGAGCTGATGCTTTGGGCCG
AGGACTGCCCCGAAGTCCGGCACCTCGTGCACGCGGATTTCGGCTCCAACAATGTCCTGACGGACAATGG
CCGCATAACAGCGGTCATTGACTGGAGCGAGGCGATGTTCGGGGATTCCCAATACGAGGTCGCCAACATC
TTCTTCTGGAGGCCGTGGTTGGCTTGTATGGAGCAGCAGACGCGCTACTTCGAGCGGAGGCATCCGGAGC
TTGCAGGATCGCCGCGGCTCCGGGCGTATATGCTCCGCATTGGTCTTGACCAACTCTATCAGAGCTTGGT
TGACGGCAATTTCGATGATGCAGCTTGGGCGCAGGGTCGATGCGACGCAATCGTCCGATCCGGAGCCGGG
ACTGTCGGGCGTACACAAATCGCCCGCAGAAGCGCGGCCGTCTGGACCGATGGCTGTGTAGAAGTACTCG
CCGATAGTGGAAACCGACGCCCCAGCACTCGTCCGAGGGCAAAGGAATAGCACGTACTACGAGATTTCGA
TTCCACCGCCGCCTTCTATGAAAGGTTGGGCTTCGGAATCGTTTTCCGGGACGCCGGCTGGATGATCCTC
CAGCGCGGGGATCTCATGCTGGAGTTCTTCGCCCACCCCAACTTGTTTATTGCAGCTTATAATGGTTACA
AATAAAGCAATAGCATCACAAATTTCACAAATAAAGCATTTTTTTCACTGCATTCTAGTTGTGGTTTGTC
CAAACTCATCAATGTATCTTATCATGTCTGTATACCGTCGACCTCTAGCTAGAGCTTGGCGTAATCATGG
TCATAGCTGTTTCCTGTGTGAAATTGTTATCCGCTCACAATTCCACACAACATACGAGCCGGAAGCATAA
AGTGTAAAGCCTGGGGTGCCTAATGAGTGAGCTAACTCACATTAATTGCGTTGCGCTCACTGCCCGCTTT
CCAGTCGGGAAACCTGTCGTGCCAGCTGCATTAATGAATCGGCCAACGCGCGGGGAGAGGCGGTTTGCGT
ATTGGGCGCTCTTCCGCTTCCTCGCTCACTGACTCGCTGCGCTCGGTCGTTCGGCTGCGGCGAGCGGTAT
CAGCTCACTCAAAGGCGGTAATACGGTTATCCACAGAATCAGGGGATAACGCAGGAAAGAACATGTGAGC
AAAAGGCCAGCAAAAGGCCAGGAACCGTAAAAAGGCCGCGTTGCTGGCGTTTTTCCATAGGCTCCGCCCC
CCTGACGAGCATCACAAAAATCGACGCTCAAGTCAGAGGTGGCGAAACCCGACAGGACTATAAAGATACC
AGGCGTTTCCCCCTGGAAGCTCCCTCGTGCGCTCTCCTGTTCCGACCCTGCCGCTTACCGGATACCTGTC
CGCCTTTCTCCCTTCGGGAAGCGTGGCGCTTTCTCATAGCTCACGCTGTAGGTATCTCAGTTCGGTGTAG
GTCGTTCGCTCCAAGCTGGGCTGTGTGCACGAACCCCCCGTTCAGCCCGACCGCTGCGCCTTATCCGGTA
ACTATCGTCTTGAGTCCAACCCGGTAAGACACGACTTATCGCCACTGGCAGCAGCCACTGGTAACAGGAT
TAGCAGAGCGAGGTATGTAGGCGGTGCTACAGAGTTCTTGAAGTGGTGGCCTAACTACGGCTACACTAGA
AGAACAGTATTTGGTATCTGCGCTCTGCTGAAGCCAGTTACCTTCGGAAAAAGAGTTGGTAGCTCTTGAT
CCGGCAAACAAACCACCGCTGGTAGCGGTGGTTTTTTTGTTTGCAAGCAGCAGATTACGCGCAGAAAAAA
AGGATCTCAAGAAGATCCTTTGATCTTTTCTACGGGGTCTGACGCTCAGTGGAACGAAAACTCACGTTAA
GGGATTTTGGTCATGAGATTATCAAAAAGGATCTTCACCTAGATCCTTTTAAATTAAAAATGAAGTTTTA
AATCAATCTAAAGTATATATGAGTAAACTTGGTCTGACAGTTACCAATGCTTAATCAGTGAGGCACCTAT
CTCAGCGATCTGTCTATTTCGTTCATCCATAGTTGCCTGACTCCCCGTCGTGTAGATAACTACGATACGG
GAGGGCTTACCATCTGGCCCCAGTGCTGCAATGATACCGCGAGACCCACGCTCACCGGCTCCAGATTTAT
CAGCAATAAACCAGCCAGCCGGAAGGGCCGAGCGCAGAAGTGGTCCTGCAACTTTATCCGCCTCCATCCA
GTCTATTAATTGTTGCCGGGAAGCTAGAGTAAGTAGTTCGCCAGTTAATAGTTTGCGCAACGTTGTTGCC
ATTGCTACAGGCATCGTGGTGTCACGCTCGTCGTTTGGTATGGCTTCATTCAGCTCCGGTTCCCAACGAT
CAAGGCGAGTTACATGATCCCCCATGTTGTGCAAAAAAGCGGTTAGCTCCTTCGGTCCTCCGATCGTTGT
CAGAAGTAAGTTGGCCGCAGTGTTATCACTCATGGTTATGGCAGCACTGCATAATTCTCTTACTGTCATG
CCATCCGTAAGATGCTTTTCTGTGACTGGTGAGTACTCAACCAAGTCATTCTGAGAATAGTGTATGCGGC
GACCGAGTTGCTCTTGCCCGGCGTCAATACGGGATAATACCGCGCCACATAGCAGAACTTTAAAAGTGCT
CATCATTGGAAAACGTTCTTCGGGGCGAAAACTCTCAAGGATCTTACCGCTGTTGAGATCCAGTTCGATG
TAACCCACTCGTGCACCCAACTGATCTTCAGCATCTTTTACTTTCACCAGCGTTTCTGGGTGAGCAAAAA
CAGGAAGGCAAAATGCCGCAAAAAAGGGAATAAGGGCGACACGGAAATGTTGAATACTCATACTCTTCCT
TTTTCAATATTATTGAAGCATTTATCAGGGTTATTGTCTCATGAGCGGATACATATTTGAATGTATTTAG
AAAAATAAACAAATAGGGGTTCCGCGCACATTTCCCCGAAAAGTGCCACCTGACGTCGACGGATCGGGAG
ATCTCCCGATCCCCTATGGTGCACTCTCAGTACAATCTGCTCTGATGCCGCATAGTTAAGCCAGTATCTG
CTCCCTGCTTGTGTGTTGGAGGTCGCTGAGTAGTGCGCGAGCAAAATTTAAGCTACAACAAGGCAAGGCT
TGACCGACAATTGCATGAAGAATCTGCTTAGGGTTAGGCGTTTTGCGCTGCTTCGCGATGTACGGGCCAG
ATATACGCGTT
